Addgene plasmid #190852: pSilencer2.1-U6-NL8F100
Purpose: For mammalian expression of NL8F100, a dual-specificity aptamer that binds OGT and β-catenin. Expression is driven by a U6 promoter. This dual-specificity aptamer adopts a flexible linker.
Depositing lab: Gerald Hart. Depositing organization: University of Georgia. Publication: Dual-specificity RNA aptamers enable manipulation of target-specific O-GlcNAcylation and unveil functions of O-GlcNAc on beta-catenin. Zhu Y, Hart GW. Cell. 2022 Dec 30:S0092-8674(22)01529-X. doi: 10.1016/j.cell.2022.12.016. PubMed 36626902.
Backbone
  Vector backbone: pSilencer2.1-U6 hygro
  Total vector size (bp): 5140
  Vector type: Mammalian Expression, Synthetic Biology, Affinity Reagent/ Antibody
  Selectable markers: Hygromycin
Growth in bacteria
  Bacterial resistance: Ampicillin, 100 μg/mL
  Growth temperature: 37°C
  Growth strain: DH5alpha
  Copy number: High Copy
Gene/Insert
  Gene/Insert name: NL8F100 (A Dual-Specificity aptamer targeting OGT and β-catenin)
  Species: Synthetic
  Insert size (bp): 303
  Promoter: U6
  Cloning method: Gibson Cloning
  Sequencing primers: 5′ T7, LKO.1 5'; 3′ 2.0Rev
Terms and licenses: Academic/Nonprofit Terms; Industry Terms
How to cite: pSilencer2.1-U6-NL8F100 was a gift from Gerald Hart (Addgene plasmid # 190852 ; http://n2t.net/addgene:190852 ; RRID:Addgene_190852)
