[The description below was written by a language model from this plasmid's Addgene catalogue record and pLannotate feature annotations shown in this document.]
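Description:
pSilencer2.1-U6-NL8F100 is a mammalian expression plasmid of about 5.1 kb built on the pSilencer2.1-U6 hygro backbone, a vector designed to transcribe short RNAs from an RNA polymerase III promoter. In bacteria it is maintained at high copy through a ColE1/pUC-type origin and selected with ampicillin via the β-lactamase gene. For mammalian cells it carries a hygromycin resistance cassette in which the SV40 enhancer/early promoter drives the hygromycin phosphotransferase coding sequence, terminated by an SV40 polyadenylation signal, which allows transfected cells to be selected or enriched.

The payload is NL8F100, a 303 bp synthetic insert introduced by Gibson cloning and encoding a dual-specificity RNA aptamer that binds both O-GlcNAc transferase (OGT) and β-catenin; in this version the two aptamer modules are joined by a flexible linker. The feature table annotates the human U6 snRNA promoter, and the aptamer itself is not annotated, but the unannotated stretch between that promoter and the downstream lacZα fragment is consistent with the insert's position. U6-driven Pol III transcription suits this kind of cargo because it yields abundant small non-coding RNA with defined ends rather than a capped, polyadenylated message. Upstream SP6 and T7 promoters, lac regulatory elements and fragments of lacI, lacZα, ble, bom and rop are backbone remnants with no stated role in the design. By bringing OGT to β-catenin inside cells, the aptamer is intended as a tool for manipulating O-GlcNAcylation of that specific target protein and studying its functional consequences. The sequence record is labelled a partial NGS result, although its length matches the stated plasmid size.
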