Features (pLannotate 1.2.2; 20 found; start..end, strand, type, name):
     96..186     +  promoter       AmpR promoter (fragment): bla
    187..480     +  promoter       SV40 promoter (fragment): SV40 enhancer and early promoter
    529..1554    +  CDS            HygR: aminoglycoside phosphotransferase from E. coli; aph(4)-Ia; confers resistance to hygromycin
   1564..1689    +  CDS            ble (fragment): BLE_KLEPN - Experimental evidence at protein level: Swiss-Prot protein existence level 1. Binding protein with a strong affinity to the bleomycin family of antibiotics. Binds to CL990; an antimitotic-antibiotic compound. From Klebsiella pneumoniae.
   1684..1805    +  polyA_signal   SV40 poly(A) signal: SV40 polyadenylation signal
   1878..1894    -  protein_bind   lac operator: The lac repressor binds to the lac operator to inhibit transcription in E. coli. This inhibition can be relieved by adding lactose or isopropyl-β-D-thiogalactopyranoside (IPTG). lac repressor encoded by lacI
   1902..1926    -  promoter       lac promoter (fragment): promoter for the E. coli lac operon
   1936..1955    +  promoter       AmpR promoter (fragment): bla
   1956..2816    +  CDS            AmpR: β-lactamase; bla; confers resistance to ampicillin, carbenicillin, and related antibiotics
   2987..3575    +  rep_origin     ori: high-copy-number ColE1/pMB1/pBR322/pUC origin of replication
   3758..3850    +  CDS            lacI (fragment): lac repressor; lacI; The lac repressor binds to the lac operator to inhibit transcription in E. coli. This inhibition can be relieved by adding lactose or isopropyl-β-D-thiogalactopyranoside (IPTG).
   3863..3884    +  protein_bind   CAP binding site: CAP binding activates transcription in the presence of cAMP. E. coli catabolite activator protein
   3899..3929    +  promoter       lac promoter: promoter for the E. coli lac operon
   3937..3953    +  protein_bind   lac operator: The lac repressor binds to the lac operator to inhibit transcription in E. coli. This inhibition can be relieved by adding lactose or isopropyl-β-D-thiogalactopyranoside (IPTG). lac repressor encoded by lacI
   3997..4015    +  promoter       SP6 promoter: promoter for bacteriophage SP6 RNA polymerase
   4027..4045    +  promoter       T7 promoter: promoter for bacteriophage T7 RNA polymerase
   4176..4416    +  promoter       U6 promoter: RNA polymerase III promoter for human U6 snRNA
   4746..4900    +  CDS            lacZα (fragment): LacZα fragment of β-galactosidase; lacZ fragment
   4906..5005    -  misc_feature   bom (fragment): basis of mobility region from pBR322
   5107..1       -  CDS            rop (fragment) (across the origin): Rop protein, which maintains plasmids at low copy number; rop
>Addgene plasmid #190852 | pSilencer2.1-U6-NL8F100 | addgene full sequence | sequence record 379266 | Addgene Partial NGS Result
GACGAAAGGGCCTCGTGATACGCCTATTTTTATAGGTTAATGTCATGATAATAATGGTTTCTTAGACGTC
AGGTGGCACTTTTCGGGGAAATGTGCGCGGAACCCCTATTTGTTTATTTTTCTAAATACATTCAAATATG
TATCCGCTCATGAGACAATAACCCTGATAAATGCTTCAATAATATTCCAGCAGGCAGAAGTATGCAAAGC
ATGCATCTCAATTAGTTAGCAACCAGGTGTGGAAAGTCCCCAGGCTCCCCAGCAGGCAGAAGTATGCAAA
GCATGCATCTCAATTAGTCAGCAACCATAGTCCCGCCCCTAACTCCGCCCATCCCGCCCCTAACTCCGCC
CAGTTCCGCCCATTCTCCGCCCCATGGCTGACTAATTTTTTTTATTTATGCAGAGGCCGAGGCCGCCTCT
GCCTCTGAGCTATTCCAGAAGTAGTGGGGAGGCTTTTTTGGAGGCCTAGGCTTTTGCAAAAAGCTCCCGG
GAGCTTGTATATCCATTTTCGGATCTGATCAGCACGTGATGAAAAAGCCTGAACTCACCGCGACGTCTGT
CGAGAAGTTTCTGATCGAAAAGTTCGACAGCGTCTCCGACCTGATGCAGCTCTCGGAGGGCGAAGAATCT
CGTGCTTTCAGCTTCGATGTAGGAGGGCGTGGATATGTCCTGCGGGTAAATAGCTGCGCCGATGGTTTCT
ACAAAGATCGTTATGTTTATCGGCACTTTGCATCGGCCGCGCTCCCGATTCCGGAAGTGCTTGACATTGG
GGAATTCAGCGAGAGCCTGACCTATTGCATCTCCCGCCGTGCACAGGGTGTCACGTTGCAAGACCTGCCT
GAAACCGAACTGCCCGCTGTTCTGCAGCCGGTCGCGGAGGCCATGGATGCGATCGCTGCGGCCGATCTTA
GCCAGACGAGCGGGTTCGGCCCATTCGGACCGCAAGGAATCGGTCAATACACTACATGGCGTGATTTCAT
ATGCGCGATTGCTGATCCCCATGTGTATCACTGGCAAACTGTGATGGACGACACCGTCAGTGCGTCCGTC
GCGCAGGCTCTCGATGAGCTGATGCTTTGGGCCGAGGACTGCCCCGAAGTCCGGCACCTCGTGCACGCGG
ATTTCGGCTCCAACAATGTCCTGACGGACAATGGCCGCATAACAGCGGTCATTGACTGGAGCGAGGCGAT
GTTCGGGGATTCCCAATACGAGGTCGCCAACATCTTCTTCTGGAGGCCGTGGTTGGCTTGTATGGAGCAG
CAGACGCGCTACTTCGAGCGGAGGCATCCGGAGCTTGCAGGATCGCCGCGGCTCCGGGCGTATATGCTCC
GCATTGGTCTTGACCAACTCTATCAGAGCTTGGTTGACGGCAATTTCGATGATGCAGCTTGGGCGCAGGG
TCGATGCGACGCAATCGTCCGATCCGGAGCCGGGACTGTCGGGCGTACACAAATCGCCCGCAGAAGCGCG
GCCGTCTGGACCGATGGCTGTGTAGAAGTACTCGCCGATAGTGGAAACCGACGCCCCAGCACTCGTCCGA
GGGCAAAGGAATAGCACGTGCTACGAGATTTCGATTCCACCGCCGCCTTCTATGAAAGGTTGGGCTTCGG
AATCGTTTTCCGGGACGCCGGCTGGATGATCCTCCAGCGCGGGGATCTCATGCTGGAGTTCTTCGCCCAC
CCCAACTTGTTTATTGCAGCTTATAATGGTTACAAATAAAGCAATAGCATCACAAATTTCACAAATAAAG
CATTTTTTTCACTGCATTCTAGTTGTGGTTTGTCCAAACTCATCAATGTATCTTATCATGTCTGTATACC
GTCGACCTCTAGCTAGAGCTTGGCGTAATCATGGTCATAGCTGTTTCCTGTGTGAAATTGTTATCCGCTC
ACAATTCCACACAACATACGAGCCGGAAGCATAAAGGTAAGCCTGAATATTGAAAAAGGAAGAGTATGAG
TATTCAACATTTCCGTGTCGCCCTTATTCCCTTTTTTGCGGCATTTTGCCTTCCTGTTTTTGCTCACCCA
GAAACGCTGGTGAAAGTAAAAGATGCTGAAGATCAGTTGGGTGCACGAGTGGGTTACATCGAACTGGATC
TCAACAGCGGTAAGATCCTTGAGAGTTTTCGCCCCGAAGAACGTTTTCCAATGATGAGCACTTTTAAAGT
TCTGCTATGTGGCGCGGTATTATCCCGTATTGACGCCGGGCAAGAGCAACTCGGTCGCCGCATACACTAT
TCTCAGAATGACTTGGTTGAGTACTCACCAGTCACAGAAAAGCATCTTACGGATGGCATGACAGTAAGAG
AATTATGCAGTGCTGCCATAACCATGAGTGATAACACTGCGGCCAACTTACTTCTGACAACGATCGGAGG
ACCGAAGGAGCTAACCGCTTTTTTGCACAACATGGGGGATCATGTAACTCGCCTTGATCGTTGGGAACCG
GAGCTGAATGAAGCCATACCAAACGACGAGCGTGACACCACGATGCCTGTAGCAATGGCAACAACGTTGC
GCAAACTATTAACTGGCGAACTACTTACTCTAGCTTCCCGGCAACAATTAATAGACTGGATGGAGGCGGA
TAAAGTTGCAGGACCACTTCTGCGCTCGGCCCTTCCGGCTGGCTGGTTTATTGCTGATAAATCTGGAGCC
GGTGAGCGTGGGTCTCGCGGTATCATTGCAGCACTGGGGCCAGATGGTAAGCCCTCCCGTATCGTAGTTA
TCTACACGACGGGGAGTCAGGCAACTATGGATGAACGAAATAGACAGATCGCTGAGATAGGTGCCTCACT
GATTAAGCATTGGTAACTGTCAGACCAAGTTTACTCATATATACTTTAGATTGATTTAAAACTTCATTTT
TAATTTAAAAGGATCTAGGTGAAGATCCTTTTTGATAATCTCATGACCAAAATCCCTTAACGTGAGTTTT
CGTTCCACTGAGCGTCAGACCCCGTAGAAAAGATCAAAGGATCTTCTTGAGATCCTTTTTTTCTGCGCGT
AATCTGCTGCTTGCAAACAAAAAAACCACCGCTACCAGCGGTGGTTTTTTTGCCGGATCAAGAGCTACCA
ACTCTTTTTCCGAAGGTAACTGGCTTCAGCAGAGCGCAGATACCAAATACTGTTCTTCTAGTGTAGCCGT
AGTTAGGCCACCACTTCAAGAACTCTGTAGCACCGCCTACATACCTCGCTCTGCTAATCCTGTTACCAGT
GGCTGCTGCCAGTGGCGATAAGTCGTGTCTTACCGGGTTGGACTCAAGACGATAGTTACCGGATAAGGCG
CAGCGGTCGGGCTGAACGGGGGGTTCGTGCACACAGCCCAGCTTGGAGCGAACGACCTACACCGAACTGA
GATACCTACAGCGTGAGCTATGAGAAAGCGCCACGCTTCCCGAAGGGAGAAAGGCGGACAGGTATCCGGT
AAGCGGCAGGGTCGGAACAGGAGAGCGCACGAGGGAGCTTCCAGGGGGAAACGCCTGGTATCTTTATAGT
CCTGTCGGGTTTCGCCACCTCTGACTTGAGCGTCGATTTTTGTGATGCTCGTCAGGGGGGCGGAGCCTAT
GGAAAAACGCCAGCAACGCGGCCTTTTTACGGTTCCTGGCCTTTTGCTGGCCTTTTGCTCACATGTTCTT
TCCTGCGTTATCCCCTGATTCTGTGGATAACCGTATTACCGCCTTTGAGTGAGCTGATACCGCTCGCCGC
AGCCGAACGACCGAGCGCAGCGAGTCAGTGAGCGAGGAAGCGGAAGAGCGCCCAATACGCAAACCGCCTC
TCCCCGCGCGTTGGCCGATTCATTAATGCAGCTGGCACGACAGGTTTCCCGACTGGAAAGCGGGCAGTGA
GCGCAACGCAATTAATGTGAGTTAGCTCACTCATTAGGCACCCCAGGCTTTACACTTTATGCTTCCGGCT
CGTATGTTGTGTGGAATTGTGAGCGGATAACAATTTCACACAGGAAACAGCTATGACATGATTACGAATT
GCAACGATTTAGGTGACACTATAGAAGAGAAGGAATTAATACGACTCACTATAGGGAGAGAGAGAGAATT
ACCCTCACTAAAGGGAGGAGAAGCATGAATTCCCCAGTGGAAAGACGCGCAGGCAAAACGCACCACGTGA
CGGAGCGTGACCGCGCGCCGAGCGCGCGCCAAGGTCGGGCAGGAAGAGGGCCTATTTCCCATGATTCCTT
CATATTTGCATATACGATACAAGGCTGTTAGAGAGATAATTAGAATTAATTTGACTGTAAACACAAAGAT
ATTAGTACAAAATACGTGACGTAGAAAGTAATAATTTCTTGGGTAGTTTGCAGTTTTAAAATTATGTTTT
AAAATGGACTATCATATGCTTACCGTAACTTGAAAGTATTTCGATTTCTTGGGTTTATATATCTTGTGGA
AAGGACGAAACACCGGGAGAATCACTTACGGATCCTCGTTAAGTGGCTCTCAGTCGCCCGTAACTCCGAT
GCCGATGCAGCGGCGACAACTGCACCCAAGGCTCGGAAGCTTCAACACACACACACACACACACACACAC
ACCAACACACACACACACACACACACACACACCAACACACACACACACACACACACACACACCAACACAC
ACAAAAAAGCTTCTGGGCGGCGATGAGATGACGTGTGCGGTGGTCGAGAGGTACCTTGGGTGAGGGAAGG
GAAGGGAGGTTGACCACTGCGTGACTGCCCAGAAGCTTTTTTTGGAAAAGCTTGGCACTGGCCGTCGTTT
TACAACGTCGTGACTGGGAAAACCCTGGCGTTACCCAACTTAATCGCCTTGCAGCACATCCCCCTTTCGC
CAGCTGGCGTAATAGCGAAGAGGCCCGCACCGATCGCCCTTCCCAACAGTTGCGCAGCCTGAATGGCGAA
TGGCGCCTGATGCGGTATTTTCTCCTTACGCATCTGTGCGGTATTTCACACCGCATATGGTGCACTCTCA
GTACAATCTGCTCTGATGCCGCATAGTTAAGCCAGCCCCGACACCCGCCAACACCCGCTGACGCGCCCTG
ACGGGCTTGTCTGCTCCCGGCATCCGCTTACAGACAAGCTGTGACCGTCTCCGGGAGCTGCATGTGTCAG
AGGTTTTCACCGTCATCACCGAAACGCGCGA
